Addgene plasmid #44950: pFA6a-link-yoPA-mCherry-Kan
Purpose: Yeast tagging vector to create gene fusion with yeast optimized photoactivatable mCherry with Kan selection
Depositing lab: Wendell Lim & Kurt Thorn. Depositing organization: University of California, San Francisco (UCSF). Publication: Improved Blue, Green, and Red Fluorescent Protein Tagging Vectors for S. cerevisiae. Lee S, Lim WA, Thorn KS. PLoS One. 2013 Jul 2;8(7):e67902. doi: 10.1371/journal.pone.0067902. Print 2013. PubMed 23844123.
Backbone
  Vector backbone: pFA6a
  Vector type: Yeast Expression
  Selectable markers: Kanamycin
Growth in bacteria
  Bacterial resistance: Ampicillin, 100 μg/mL
  Growth temperature: 37°C
  Growth strain: DH5alpha
  Copy number: Unknown
Gene/Insert
  Gene/Insert name: yoPA-mCherry (alt name: Yeast Optimized PA-mCherry)
  Species: Synthetic
Terms and licenses: Academic/Nonprofit Terms; Industry Terms: Not Available to Industry
Depositor comments: This vector is derived from the sequences published in “Optimized cassettes for fluorescent protein tagging in Saccharomyces cerevisiae.” Sheff MA, Thorn KS. Yeast. 2004 Jun;21(8):661-70. These plasmids were generated with funding from an NIGMS Systems Biology Center grant, number P50 GM081879. Please acknowledge this grant if you use these plasmids.
How to cite: pFA6a-link-yoPA-mCherry-Kan was a gift from Wendell Lim & Kurt Thorn (Addgene plasmid # 44950 ; http://n2t.net/addgene:44950 ; RRID:Addgene_44950)
