[The description below was written by a language model from this plasmid's Addgene catalogue record and pLannotate feature annotations shown in this document.]
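Description:
pFA6a-link-yoPA-mCherry-Kan is a yeast tagging vector built on the pFA6a backbone, designed as a template for creating chromosomal gene fusions in Saccharomyces cerevisiae rather than as a self-replicating yeast expression plasmid. The annotated features include no yeast origin or centromere. In E. coli it is maintained through a high-copy ColE1/pUC-type origin and selected with ampicillin via the β-lactamase gene and its native promoter. Short fragments annotated as bom, rop and lacI appear to be backbone remnants rather than functional elements, and the SP6 and T7 phage promoters that flank the cassette are standard features of this vector family.

The payload is a synthetic, yeast codon-optimized coding sequence for photoactivatable mCherry, annotated as PAmCherry1, a monomeric Discosoma-derived red fluorescent protein that is initially dark and becomes fluorescent after light activation. As the name indicates, it is preceded by a linker, although the linker is not annotated separately in the feature table. No yeast promoter sits upstream of the fluorescent protein, which fits its intended use: the tag is fused in frame to a target gene, so expression is driven by that gene's own promoter. The ADH1 terminator follows the coding sequence to end transcription of the fusion. Downstream lies the kanMX marker, which allows selection of yeast integrants by resistance to the kanamycin-family drug G418.

In vectors of this family, the linker–tag–terminator–marker module is typically PCR-amplified with primers carrying homology to the target locus and integrated by homologous recombination. The resulting endogenously expressed fusions suit photoactivation-based imaging. The plasmid belongs to a series of improved blue, green and red fluorescent protein tagging vectors derived from earlier optimized yeast tagging cassettes.
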