Features (pLannotate 1.2.2; 11 found; start..end, strand, type, name):
     95..146     +  misc_feature   bom (fragment): basis of mobility region from pBR322
    209..227     +  promoter       SP6 promoter: promoter for bacteriophage SP6 RNA polymerase
    297..1004    +  CDS            PAmCherry1: PAmCherry1 is a photoactivatable red fluorescent protein published in 2009, derived from Discosoma sp.. It is reported to be a rapidly-maturing monomer with high acid sensitivity.
   1028..1215    +  terminator     ADH1 terminator: S. cerevisiae ADH1; transcription terminator for the S. cerevisiae alcohol dehydrogenase 1 (ADH1) gene
   1290..2646    +  gene           kanMX: yeast selectable marker conferring kanamycin resistance (Wach et al., 1994)
   2751..2769    -  promoter       T7 promoter: promoter for bacteriophage T7 RNA polymerase
   2791..2844    -  CDS            lacI (fragment): lac repressor; lacI; The lac repressor binds to the lac operator to inhibit transcription in E. coli. This inhibition can be relieved by adding lactose or isopropyl-β-D-thiogalactopyranoside (IPTG).
   3027..3615    -  rep_origin     ori: high-copy-number ColE1/pMB1/pBR322/pUC origin of replication
   3786..4646    -  CDS            AmpR: β-lactamase; bla; confers resistance to ampicillin, carbenicillin, and related antibiotics
   4647..4751    -  promoter       AmpR promoter: bla
   4846..4881    +  CDS            rop (fragment): Rop protein, which maintains plasmids at low copy number; rop
>Addgene plasmid #44950 | pFA6a-link-yoPA-mCherry-Kan | depositor full sequence | sequence record 62222 | pFA6a-link-yoPA-mCherry-Kan sequence 4888 bps
AGCTCCCGGAGACGGTCACAGCTTGTCTGTAAGCGGATGCCGGGAGCAGACAAGCCCGTCAGGGCGCGTC
AGCGGGTGTTGGCGGGTGTCGGGGCTGGCTTAACTATGCGGCATCAGAGCAGATTGTACTGAGAGTGCAC
CATATGGACATATTGTCGTTAGAACGCGGCTACAATTAATACATAACCTTATGTATCATACACATACGAT
TTAGGTGACACTATAGAACGCGGCCGCCAGCTGAAGCTTCGTACGCTGCAGGTCGACGGATCGGTGACGG
TGCTGGTTTAATTAACATGGTCAGTAAAGGGGAGGAAGATAATATGGCAATCATTAAAGAGTTTATGCGT
TTTAAAGTTCACATGGAGGGTTCAGTTAACGGCCATGTTTTTGAAATTGAAGGTGAAGGAGAAGGAAGGC
CATACGAAGGTACTCAAACAGCAAAGCTGAAAGTAACCAAAGGCGGTCCATTACCATTCACTTGGGATAT
CCTTTCTCCTCAATTCATGTACGGTTCCAATGCCTACGTGAAGCACCCTGCTGATATCCCAGACTACTTC
AAACTATCATTTCCTGAAGGCTTTAAGTGGGAAAGAGTCATGAAGTTCGAAGATGGCGGTGTGGTCACTG
TTACTCAAGACTCTTCCTTACAAGATGGCGAATTCATATACAAAGTTAAGCTAAGAGGAACAAATTTTCC
ATCAGATGGGCCTGTAATGCAGAAAAAGACCATGGGGTGGGAGGCCTTATCTGAGAGAATGTATCCAGAA
GATGGAGCGCTCAAAGGTGAGGTTAAACCTAGAGTAAAATTGAAAGACGGTGGTCATTACGATGCTGAAG
TAAAGACAACTTACAAGGCTAAAAAGCCAGTTCAATTGCCAGGAGCATATAACGTCAACAGAAAACTTGA
CATTACAAGTCATAATGAAGATTACACAATAGTGGAACAGTATGAAAGAGCTGAAGGTAGACATTCTACG
GGTGGAATGGACGAGTTGTATAAGTAAGGCGCGCCACTTCTAAATAAGCGAATTTCTTATGATTTATGAT
TTTTATTATTAAATAAGTTATAAAAAAAATAAGTGTATACAAATTTTAAAGTGACTCTTAGGTTTTAAAA
CGAAAATTCTTATTCTTGAGTAACTCTTTCCTGTAGGTCAGGTTGCTTTCTCAGGTATAGTATGAGGTCG
CTCTTATTGACCACACCTCTACCGGCAGATCCGCTAGGGATAACAGGGTAATATAGATCTGTTTAGCTTG
CCTCGTCCCCGCCGGGTCACCCGGCCAGCGACATGGAGGCCCAGAATACCCTCCTTGACAGTCTTGACGT
GCGCAGCTCAGGGGCATGATGTGACTGTCGCCCGTACATTTAGCCCATACATCCCCATGTATAATCATTT
GCATCCATACATTTTGATGGCCGCACGGCGCGAAGCAAAAATTACGGCTCCTCGCTGCAGACCTGCGAGC
AGGGAAACGCTCCCCTCACAGACGCGTTGAATTGTCCCCACGCCGCGCCCCTGTAGAGAAATATAAAAGG
TTAGGATTTGCCACTGAGGTTCTTCTTTCATATACTTCCTTTTAAAATCTTGCTAGGATACAGTTCTCAC
ATCACATCCGAACATAAACAACCATGGGTAAGGAAAAGACTCACGTTTCGAGGCCGCGATTAAATTCCAA
CATGGATGCTGATTTATATGGGTATAAATGGGCTCGCGATAATGTCGGGCAATCAGGTGCGACAATCTAT
CGATTGTATGGGAAGCCCGATGCGCCAGAGTTGTTTCTGAAACATGGCAAAGGTAGCGTTGCCAATGATG
TTACAGATGAGATGGTCAGACTAAACTGGCTGACGGAATTTATGCCTCTTCCGACCATCAAGCATTTTAT
CCGTACTCCTGATGATGCATGGTTACTCACCACTGCGATCCCCGGCAAAACAGCATTCCAGGTATTAGAA
GAATATCCTGATTCAGGTGAAAATATTGTTGATGCGCTGGCAGTGTTCCTGCGCCGGTTGCATTCGATTC
CTGTTTGTAATTGTCCTTTTAACAGCGATCGCGTATTTCGTCTCGCTCAGGCGCAATCACGAATGAATAA
CGGTTTGGTTGATGCGAGTGATTTTGATGACGAGCGTAATGGCTGGCCTGTTGAACAAGTCTGGAAAGAA
ATGCATAAGCTTTTGCCATTCTCACCGGATTCAGTCGTCACTCATGGTGATTTCTCACTTGATAACCTTA
TTTTTGACGAGGGGAAATTAATAGGTTGTATTGATGTTGGACGAGTCGGAATCGCAGACCGATACCAGGA
TCTTGCCATCCTATGGAACTGCCTCGGTGAGTTTTCTCCTTCATTACAGAAACGGCTTTTTCAAAAATAT
GGTATTGATAATCCTGATATGAATAAATTGCAGTTTCATTTGATGCTCGATGAGTTTTTCTAATCAGTAC
TGACAATAAAAAGATTCTTGTTTTCAAGAACTTGTCATTTGTATAGTTTTTTTATATTGTAGTTGTTCTA
TTTTAATCAAATGTTAGCGTGATTTATATTTTTTTTCGCCTCGACATCATCTGCCCAGATGCGAAGTTAA
GTGCGCAGAAAGTAATATCATGCGTCAATCGTATGTGAATGCTGGTCGCTATACTGCTGTCGATTCGATA
CTAACGCCGCCATCCAGTTTAAACGAGCTCGAATTCATCGATGATATCAGATCCACTAGTGGCCTATGCG
GCCGCGGATCTGCCGGTCTCCCTATAGTGAGTCGTATTAATTTCGATAAGCCAGGTTAACCTGCATTAAT
GAATCGGCCAACGCGCGGGGAGAGGCGGTTTGCGTATTGGGCGCTCTTCCGCTTCCTCGCTCACTGACTC
GCTGCGCTCGGTCGTTCGGCTGCGGCGAGCGGTATCAGCTCACTCAAAGGCGGTAATACGGTTATCCACA
GAATCAGGGGATAACGCAGGAAAGAACATGTGAGCAAAAGGCCAGCAAAAGGCCAGGAACCGTAAAAAGG
CCGCGTTGCTGGCGTTTTTCCATAGGCTCCGCCCCCCTGACGAGCATCACAAAAATCGACGCTCAAGTCA
GAGGTGGCGAAACCCGACAGGACTATAAAGATACCAGGCGTTTCCCCCTGGAAGCTCCCTCGTGCGCTCT
CCTGTTCCGACCCTGCCGCTTACCGGATACCTGTCCGCCTTTCTCCCTTCGGGAAGCGTGGCGCTTTCTC
AATGCTCACGCTGTAGGTATCTCAGTTCGGTGTAGGTCGTTCGCTCCAAGCTGGGCTGTGTGCACGAACC
CCCCGTTCAGCCCGACCGCTGCGCCTTATCCGGTAACTATCGTCTTGAGTCCAACCCGGTAAGACACGAC
TTATCGCCACTGGCAGCAGCCACTGGTAACAGGATTAGCAGAGCGAGGTATGTAGGCGGTGCTACAGAGT
TCTTGAAGTGGTGGCCTAACTACGGCTACACTAGAAGGACAGTATTTGGTATCTGCGCTCTGCTGAAGCC
AGTTACCTTCGGAAAAAGAGTTGGTAGCTCTTGATCCGGCAAACAAACCACCGCTGGTAGCGGTGGTTTT
TTTGTTTGCAAGCAGCAGATTACGCGCAGAAAAAAAGGATCTCAAGAAGATCCTTTGATCTTTTCTACGG
GGTCTGACGCTCAGTGGAACGAAAACTCACGTTAAGGGATTTTGGTCATGAGATTATCAAAAAGGATCTT
CACCTAGATCCTTTTAAATTAAAAATGAAGTTTTAAATCAATCTAAAGTATATATGAGTAAACTTGGTCT
GACAGTTACCAATGCTTAATCAGTGAGGCACCTATCTCAGCGATCTGTCTATTTCGTTCATCCATAGTTG
CCTGACTCCCCGTCGTGTAGATAACTACGATACGGGAGGGCTTACCATCTGGCCCCAGTGCTGCAATGAT
ACCGCGAGACCCACGCTCACCGGCTCCAGATTTATCAGCAATAAACCAGCCAGCCGGAAGGGCCGAGCGC
AGAAGTGGTCCTGCAACTTTATCCGCCTCCATCCAGTCTATTAATTGTTGCCGGGAAGCTAGAGTAAGTA
GTTCGCCAGTTAATAGTTTGCGCAACGTTGTTGCCATTGCTACAGGCATCGTGGTGTCACGCTCGTCGTT
TGGTATGGCTTCATTCAGCTCCGGTTCCCAACGATCAAGGCGAGTTACATGATCCCCCATGTTGTGCAAA
AAAGCGGTTAGCTCCTTCGGTCCTCCGATCGTTGTCAGAAGTAAGTTGGCCGCAGTGTTATCACTCATGG
TTATGGCAGCACTGCATAATTCTCTTACTGTCATGCCATCCGTAAGATGCTTTTCTGTGACTGGTGAGTA
CTCAACCAAGTCATTCTGAGAATAGTGTATGCGGCGACCGAGTTGCTCTTGCCCGGCGTCAATACGGGAT
AATACCGCGCCACATAGCAGAACTTTAAAAGTGCTCATCATTGGAAAACGTTCTTCGGGGCGAAAACTCT
CAAGGATCTTACCGCTGTTGAGATCCAGTTCGATGTAACCCACTCGTGCACCCAACTGATCTTCAGCATC
TTTTACTTTCACCAGCGTTTCTGGGTGAGCAAAAACAGGAAGGCAAAATGCCGCAAAAAAGGGAATAAGG
GCGACACGGAAATGTTGAATACTCATACTCTTCCTTTTTCAATATTATTGAAGCATTTATCAGGGTTATT
GTCTCATGAGCGGATACATATTTGAATGTATTTAGAAAAATAAACAAATAGGGGTTCCGCGCACATTTCC
CCGAAAAGTGCCACCTGACGTCTAAGAAACCATTATTATCATGACATTAACCTATAAAAATAGGCGTATC
ACGAGGCCCTTTCGTCTCGCGCGTTTCGGTGATGACGGTGAAAACCTCTGACACATGC
