>Addgene plasmid #44950 | pFA6a-link-yoPA-mCherry-Kan | addgene partial sequence | sequence record 63872 | Sp6 5'-ATTTAGGTGACACTATAG-3'
GGATCGGTGACGGTGCTGGTTTAATTAACATGGTCAGTAAAGGGGAGGAAGATAATATGGCAATCATTAA
AGAGTTTATGCGTTTTAAAGTTCACATGGAGGGTTCAGTTAACGGCCATGTTTTTGAAATTGAAGGTGAA
GGAGAAGGAAGGCCATACGAAGGTACTCAAACAGCAAAGCTGAAAGTAACCAAAGGCGGTCCATTACCAT
TCACTTGGGATATCCTTTCTCCTCAATTCATGTACGGTTCCAATGCCTACGTGAAGCACCCTGCTGATAT
CCCAGACTACTTCAAACTATCATTTCCTGAAGGCTTTAAGTGGGAAAGAGTCATGAAGTTCGAAGATGGC
GGTGTGGTCACTGTTACTCAAGACTCTTCCTTACAAGATGGCGAATTCATATACAAAGTTAAGCTAAGAG
GAACAAATTTTCCATCAGATGGGCCTGTAATGCAGAAAAAGACCATGGGGTGGGAGGCCTTATCTGAGAG
AATGTATCCAGAAGATGGAGCGCTCAAAGGTGAGGTTAAACCTAGAGTAAAATTGAAAGACGGTGGTCAT
TACGATGCTGAAGTAAAGACAACTTACAAGGCTAAAAAGCCAGTTCAATTGCCAGGAGCATATAACGTCA
ACAGAAAACTTGACATTACAAGTCATAATGAAGATTACACAATAGTGGAACAGTATGAAAGAGCTGAAGG
TAGACATTCTACGGGTGGAATGGACGAGTTGTATAAGTAAGGCGCGCCACTTCTAAATAAGCGAATTTCT
TATGATTTATGATTTTTATTATTAAATAAGTTATAAAAAAAATAAGTGTATACAAATTTTAAAGTGACTC
