>Addgene plasmid #44950 | pFA6a-link-yoPA-mCherry-Kan | addgene partial sequence | sequence record 63967 | T7 5'-TAATACGACTCACTATAGGG-3'
GGATCTGATATCATCGATGAATTCGAGCTCGTTTAAACTGGATGGCGGCGTTAGTATCGAATCGACAGCA
GTATAGCGACCAGCATTCACATACGATTGACGCATGATATTACTTTCTGCGCACTTAACTTCGCATCTGG
GCAGATGATGTCGAGGCGAAAAAAAATATAAATCACGCTAACATTTGATTAAAATAGAACAACTACAATA
TAAAAAAACTATACAAATGACAAGTTCTTGAAAACAAGAATCTTTTTATTGTCAGTACTGATTAGAAAAA
CTCATCGAGCATCAAATGAAACTGCAATTTATTCATATCAGGATTATCAATACCATATTTTTGAAAAAGC
CGTTTCTGTAATGAAGGAGAAAACTCACCGAGGCAGTTCCATAGGATGGCAAGATCCTGGTATCGGTCTG
CGATTCCGACTCGTCCAACATCAATACAACCTATTAATTTCCCCTCGTCAAAAATAAGGTTATCAAGTGA
GAAATCACCATGAGTGACGACTGAATCCGGTGAGAATGGCAAAAGCTTATGCATTTCTTTCCAGACTTGT
TCAACAGGCCAGCCATTACGCTCGTCATCAAAATCACTCGCATCAACCAAACCGTTATTCATTCGTGATT
GCGCCTGAGCGAGACGAAATACGCGATCGCTGTTAAAAGGACAATTACAAACAGGAATCGAATGCAACCG
GCGCAGGAACACTGCCAGCGCATCAACAATATTTTCACCTGAATCAGGATATTCTTCTAATACCTGGAAT
GCTGTTTTGCCGGGGATCGCAGTGGTGAGTAACCATGCATCATCA
